Addgene plasmid #110142: pJOE_pvdJ
Purpose: (Empty Backbone) Suicide plasmid with repair template for knockout in P. putida
Depositing lab: Brian Pfleger. Depositing organization: University of Wisconsin, Madison. Publication: Genetic tools for reliable gene expression and recombineering in Pseudomonas putida. Cook TB, Rand JM, Nurani W, Courtney DK, Liu SA, Pfleger BF. J Ind Microbiol Biotechnol. 2018 Jan 3. pii: 10.1007/s10295-017-2001-5. doi: 10.1007/s10295-017-2001-5. PubMed 29299733.
Backbone
  Vector backbone: pJOE
  Vector type: Bacterial Expression
Growth in bacteria
  Bacterial resistance: Kanamycin, 50 μg/mL
  Growth temperature: 37°C
  Growth strain: DH5alpha
  Copy number: High Copy
Gene/Insert
  Cloning method: Gibson Cloning
  Sequencing primers: 5′ N/A
Terms and licenses: Academic/Nonprofit Terms; Industry Terms: Not Available to Industry
How to cite: pJOE_pvdJ was a gift from Brian Pfleger (Addgene plasmid # 110142 ; http://n2t.net/addgene:110142 ; RRID:Addgene_110142)
