[The description below was written by a language model from this plasmid's Addgene catalogue record and pLannotate feature annotations shown in this document.]
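Description:
pJOE_pvdJ is a suicide plasmid built on the pJOE backbone and designed to deliver a repair template for making a knockout in Pseudomonas putida. The name suggests that the target locus is pvdJ, although the record does not describe the insert and lists the entry as an empty backbone. It carries a high-copy ColE1/pUC-type origin, so it is maintained in E. coli (DH5alpha) under kanamycin selection. This kind of origin is not expected to support replication in Pseudomonas, which is what makes the plasmid a suicide vector there: kanamycin-resistant P. putida clones should arise only when the plasmid integrates into the chromosome by homologous recombination.

Two sequence records, one from the depositor and one from repository sequencing, are about 6.8 kb and annotate essentially the same parts in opposite orientations. Both show the Tn5-derived neo (nptII) kanamycin resistance gene, flanked by residual fragments of the Tn5 transposase and ble genes, along with an AmpR β-lactamase cassette with its own promoter. They also contain an E. coli upp gene encoding uracil phosphoribosyltransferase. In general, upp serves as a counter-selectable marker because it sensitises cells to 5-fluorouracil in a upp-deficient host, which lets cells that have lost the integrated backbone through a second crossover be recovered. Fragments of an incP oriT, the pBR322 bom site and rop are present as well, though only as partial matches. A lac promoter/operator with a CAP site and a lacI remnant lies beside a stretch of roughly 2 kb with no annotation. This is the likely position of the Gibson-cloned homology arms, but the feature tables do not identify it.
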