Features (pLannotate 1.2.2; 14 found; start..end, strand, type, name):
      1..36      +  CDS            rop (fragment): Rop protein, which maintains plasmids at low copy number; rop
    138..189     +  misc_feature   bom (fragment): basis of mobility region from pBR322
    206..829     -  CDS            upp: UPP_ECOLI - Also known as uraP. Experimental evidence at protein level: Swiss-Prot protein existence level 1. Catalyzes the conversion of uracil and 5-phospho-alpha-D- ribose 1-diphosphate (PRPP) to UMP and diphosphate. From Escherichia coli (strain K12).
    997..1320    +  CDS            tnpA (fragment): TN5P_ECOLX - Also known as tnp. Experimental evidence at protein level: Swiss-Prot protein existence level 1. Mediates transposition of transposon Tn5 by a 'cut and paste' mechanism. First, the monomeric transposase binds the 19 bp inverted DNA repeats flanking the transposon. Then, dimerization of the DNA- bound transposase creates a synaptic DNA complex. After nicking of the first DNA strand, excision of the transposon proceeds through a series of intermediates. The transposase then mediates the insertion of the transposon at a new site by strand transfer. The activity of the wild- type tran
   1352..2143    +  CDS            neo: KKA2_KLEPN - Also known as kan, nptII. Experimental evidence at protein level: Swiss-Prot protein existence level 1. Resistance to kanamycin, neomycin, paromomycin, ribostamycin, butirosin and gentamicin B. From Klebsiella pneumoniae.
   2167..2496    +  CDS            ble (fragment): BLE_KLEPN - Experimental evidence at protein level: Swiss-Prot protein existence level 1. Binding protein with a strong affinity to the bleomycin family of antibiotics. Binds to CL990; an antimitotic-antibiotic compound. From Klebsiella pneumoniae.
   4524..4540    -  protein_bind   lac operator: The lac repressor binds to the lac operator to inhibit transcription in E. coli. This inhibition can be relieved by adding lactose or isopropyl-β-D-thiogalactopyranoside (IPTG). lac repressor encoded by lacI
   4548..4578    -  promoter       lac promoter: promoter for the E. coli lac operon
   4593..4614    -  protein_bind   CAP binding site: CAP binding activates transcription in the presence of cAMP. E. coli catabolite activator protein
   4627..4719    -  CDS            lacI (fragment): lac repressor; lacI; The lac repressor binds to the lac operator to inhibit transcription in E. coli. This inhibition can be relieved by adding lactose or isopropyl-β-D-thiogalactopyranoside (IPTG).
   4902..5490    -  rep_origin     ori: high-copy-number ColE1/pMB1/pBR322/pUC origin of replication
   5661..6521    -  CDS            AmpR: β-lactamase; bla; confers resistance to ampicillin, carbenicillin, and related antibiotics
   6522..6626    -  promoter       AmpR promoter: bla
   6661..6719    -  oriT           oriT (fragment): incP origin of transfer
>Addgene plasmid #110142 | pJOE_pvdJ | depositor full sequence | sequence record 207209 | pJOE_pvdJ sequence 6792 bps
CTCGCGCGTTTCGGTGATGACGGTGAAAACCTCTGACACATGCAGCTCCCGGAGACGGTCACAGCTTGTC
TGTAAGCGGATGCCGGGAGCAGACAAGCCCGTCAGGGCGCGTCAGCGGGTGTTGGCGGGTGTCGGGGCTG
GCTTAACTATGCGGCATCAGAGCAGATTGTACTGAGAGTGCACCATATGGTCAGGCGTCCTTTTGCTTGG
TGCCGAAGATCTTGTCACCGGCATCACCCAGGCCTGGCACGATGTAGCCGTGCTCGTTCAGGCGCTGGTC
GATCGAGGCGGTGTAGATCTTCACGTCCGGGTGGGCTTTTTCCACCACCTCGATGCCTTCTGGTGCGGCG
ACCAGCACCATGGCGCGAATCTCTTTGCAGCCGGCCTTTTTCAGCAGGTCGATGGTGGCAACCATCGAGC
CGCCGGTGGCCAGCATCGGGTCGATGATCAGGGCCAGGCGCTGGTTGATGTCCGGCGCGAGCTTTTCCAG
ATAGGTGTGGGCTTCGAGGGTTTCTTCGTTTCGGGCAACGCCGACGGCGCTGACCTTGGCCCCCGGGATC
AGGCTGAGCACGCCGTCGAGCATGCCGATGCCGGCGCGCAGGATCGGTACTACGGTGATCTTCTTGCCGG
CGATTTTTTCAACCGAGACCTTGCCACACCAGCCGTCGATCTCGTAGGTTTCGAGGGGCAGGTCCTGGGT
GGCTTCATACGTCAGGAGCGCGCCGACTTCCTGGGCGAGTTCGCGAAAATTCTTGGTGCTGATATCGGCA
CGGCGCATCAGGCCAAGCTTGTGGCGGATCAGCGGATGGCGGATCTCACGAGTGGGCATAGGGGAGGGCT
CCGAAAGGCGGGCAAAAAAACCGCGCTAGATTAATCTATTCAGCCTGTGCTGTCGTCTGGTCATTCTGGA
CGTTAGTCCATAAATGCTTGATCTGTGACGAGCGGATGCGTACCTTTGCCCGCTTTTCCAAAATGCTAGC
CGGCTACGTATCGATAAGCTTCACGCTGCCGCAAGCACTCAGGGCGCAAGGGCTGCTAAAGGAAGCGGAA
CACGTAGAAAGCCAGTCCGCAGAAACGGTGCTGACCCCGGATGAATGTCAGCTACTGGGCTATCTGGACA
AGGGAAAACGCAAGCGCAAAGAGAAAGCAGGTAGCTTGCAGTGGGCTTACATGGCGATAGCTAGACTGGG
CGGTTTTATGGACAGCAAGCGAACCGGAATTGCCAGCTGGGGCGCCCTCTGGTAAGGTTGGGAAGCCCTG
CAAAGTAAACTGGATGGCTTTCTTGCCGCCAAGGATCTGATGGCGCAGGGGATCAAGATCTGATCAAGAG
ACAGGATGAGGATCGTTTCGCATGATTGAACAAGATGGATTGCACGCAGGTTCTCCGGCCGCTTGGGTGG
AGAGGCTATTCGGCTATGACTGGGCACAACAGACAATCGGCTGCTCTGATGCCGCCGTGTTCCGGCTGTC
AGCGCAGGGGCGCCCGGTTCTTTTTGTCAAGACCGACCTGTCCGGTGCCCTGAATGAACTGCAGGACGAG
GCAGCGCGGCTATCGTGGCTGGCCACGACGGGCGTTCCTTGCGCAGCTGTGCTCGACGTTGTCACTGAAG
CGGGAAGGGACTGGCTGCTATTGGGCGAAGTGCCGGGGCAGGATCTCCTGTCATCTCACCTTGCTCCTGC
CGAGAAAGTATCCATCATGGCTGATGCAATGCGGCGGCTGCATACGCTTGATCCGGCTACCTGCCCATTC
GACCACCAAGCGAAACATCGCATCGAGCGAGCACGTACTCGGATGGAAGCCGGTCTTGTCGATCAGGATG
ATCTGGACGAAGAGCATCAGGGGCTCGCGCCAGCCGAACTGTTCGCCAGGCTCAAGGCGCGCATGCCCGA
CGGCGAGGATCTCGTCGTGACCCATGGCGATGCCTGCTTGCCGAATATCATGGTGGAAAATGGCCGCTTT
TCTGGATTCATCGACTGTGGCCGGCTGGGTGTGGCGGACCGCTATCAGGACATAGCGTTGGCTACCCGTG
ATATTGCTGAAGAGCTTGGCGGCGAATGGGCTGACCGCTTCCTCGTGCTTTACGGTATCGCCGCTCCCGA
TTCGCAGCGCATCGCCTTCTATCGCCTTCTTGACGAGTTCTTCTGAGCGGGACTCTGGGGTTCGAAATGA
CCGACCAAGCGACGCCCAACCTGCCATCACGAGATTTCGATTCCACCGCCGCCTTCTATGAAAGGTTGGG
CTTCGGAATCGTTTTCCGGGACGCCGGCTGGATGATCCTCCAGCGCGGGGATCTCATGCTGGAGTTCTTC
GCCCACCCCGGGCTCGATCCCCTCGCGAGTTGGTTCAGCTGCTGCCTGAGGCTGGACGACCTCGCGGAGT
TCTACCGGCAGTGCAAATCCGTCGGCATCCAGGAAACCAGCAGCGGCTATCCGCGCATCCATGCCCCCGA
ACTGCAGGAGTGGGGAGGCACGATGGCCGCTTTGGTCCCGGATCCTCTAGAGTCGACCTGCAGGCATGCA
AGCTTGGCGTAATCAGACTGCGCGCCTTACCTAGGTGCCACGGCGCAGGCGCTGCCACCGGTGATGCCGA
TCGGCCGGGTGCTGGCCGGGCGCAGCATCCACCTGCTGGATAACAGCGGCGGTGCTGTGCTCAATGGCGC
GGTCGGCGAACTGATGATCGGCGGCGAACTGCTCGCCAGGGGCTACCACCAGCGCCCTGGCCTGACCGCT
GAGCGCTTCATCCCCGACCCGTTCGGCGCCCCCGGCAGCCGCCTCTATCGCTCCGGCGACCTGGCGCGCT
ACCTCGCCGATGGGCAGATCGAATATGCCGGGCGCATCGACCATCAGGTGAAGATTCGCGGCTTCCGCAT
CGAGCTGGGAGAAGTCGGCGCGCGCCTGCTGGAGCACGCCAGCGTACGTGATGCCCTGGTCATCGACGTC
GATGGGCCGCTGGGCAAGCAACTGGTTGGCTACCTGGTGCCTGCGGTGGCAGACGTCGCCCAGGCCAGCG
TGCAAACGCAACAGGAGCTTCTGGCGCAGTTGCGCACCGACCTTCGCAGCAGCCTGCCGGACTACATGGT
GCCTGCCCACCTCATATGGTTGCCCGAGCTGCCCCTGAGCCCGAACGGCAAGCTGGACCGCAAGGCGCTG
CCGCAACCCGATCTGGCCCAGCTTCAGGTGCGCTATGTGCCGCCGTACAGCGATACCGAATGCAAGGTCG
CAGCGATCTGGGCCGATGTCCTGCGCATCGAGCAGGTCGGGCTGGACGACAACTTCTTTGAACTGGGTGG
TCACTCGCTGCTGGCGGCCCAGGCCCTCTCACGTATCAACAGCCAACTGGGCATCGATATGCCGATCCGT
CTCATCTTCGAAACACCGGTTCTGCGGGCCTTTGCCCAGGCGCTGGAAGGCGCGGGCCAGGCCCTGACCG
AAGAAGGCCTCGCCGGTATCGAACAACTGATGAATGAATTGACTGAGGCTTGAAATGCTTACTGCAGAGG
AGATCGACGAGTTGACCCAGTAGCGCTCTGCGGGCCCGGTATGACCGGGCCCGGCTCGTCAACTTCAGTA
CACCCAGAGCCGGCAGCCGTCCGGCTCTTTCATTTGTTCGGCAGCATCATGAGCCTGTCGCGGGCTGGCA
CGTTCCGCAGGCAAAGACCGGTGCCCTGGTAGGAGATGTTCAAGTGCAAGCATTGCTCGATTCCGTGGAG
TCACTGTCGTCCCGGGAGCGCAAGGCCCTGGCCGCCTTGCTCAAGCAGCAGGGTGTCAACCTCTACGGGG
TGACGCGCATCTTCGCCCGCGACCCGGCCGACCCGACCCCGGTGTCCTACGCCCAGGAGCGGCAGTGGTT
TCTCTGGCAACTGGACCCCGCCAGCGGAGCCTACAACATCGGTGCGGCGCTGCAGCTGCAGGGGCGGCTG
GATATCGAGGGCTTGCGCGGTGCCTGCCAGGCGCTGATCCAGCGCCACGAAGTGCTGCGCACCACGTTGC
GACAAGACAGCGACCGCGTGGTGCAGATCATCCACCCGCAGATGCCGTTCGAGTTGCTCATCGAGCCGCT
CATCGGCATGAGCGCGACCAGCGACGCCTTGCGCGAGCACGTCGAGGCGTGCATCGCCAAGCCGTTCGAT
CTTGAACAAGGGCCGCTGTTGCGGCTGAACCTGCTGCCGCTTGGCGAAGACGACCACGTGCTGGTGCTGA
CCGTGCACCATATTGCCGCTGACGGCTGGTCGATGCCGATCTTGATCAACGATTTGGTACAGTGCTACGA
ACGCCTCAGCCAGGGGCAGGCACCGAATCTGCCGGCCCTGCCGGTGCAATACGCCGACTATGCCATCTGG
CAGCGCAACTGGATGGAAGCGGGTGAGCAGGCGCGGCAGCTGGCTTACTGGAAGGACACCCTCGGCGGGG
AGCAACCGGTGCTCAGCCTGCCGACCAATCGCTCCCGGCCGGTGGCGCCCAGCGGGCGCGGCGCGCGGGT
GGGCATCGAGATCGATGCCGTCATAGCTGTTTCCTGTGTGAAATTGTTATCCGCTCACAATTCCACACAA
CATACGAGCCGGAAGCATAAAGTGTAAAGCCTGGGGTGCCTAATGAGTGAGCTAACTCACATTAATTGCG
TTGCGCTCACTGCCCGCTTTCCAGTCGGGAAACCTGTCGTGCCAGCTGCATTAATGAATCGGCCAACGCG
CGGGGAGAGGCGGTTTGCGTATTGGGCGCTCTTCCGCTTCCTCGCTCACTGACTCGCTGCGCTCGGTCGT
TCGGCTGCGGCGAGCGGTATCAGCTCACTCAAAGGCGGTAATACGGTTATCCACAGAATCAGGGGATAAC
GCAGGAAAGAACATGTGAGCAAAAGGCCAGCAAAAGGCCAGGAACCGTAAAAAGGCCGCGTTGCTGGCGT
TTTTCCATAGGCTCCGCCCCCCTGACGAGCATCACAAAAATCGACGCTCAAGTCAGAGGTGGCGAAACCC
GACAGGACTATAAAGATACCAGGCGTTTCCCCCTGGAAGCTCCCTCGTGCGCTCTCCTGTTCCGACCCTG
CCGCTTACCGGATACCTGTCCGCCTTTCTCCCTTCGGGAAGCGTGGCGCTTTCTCATAGCTCACGCTGTA
GGTATCTCAGTTCGGTGTAGGTCGTTCGCTCCAAGCTGGGCTGTGTGCACGAACCCCCCGTTCAGCCCGA
CCGCTGCGCCTTATCCGGTAACTATCGTCTTGAGTCCAACCCGGTAAGACACGACTTATCGCCACTGGCA
GCAGCCACTGGTAACAGGATTAGCAGAGCGAGGTATGTAGGCGGTGCTACAGAGTTCTTGAAGTGGTGGC
CTAACTACGGCTACACTAGAAGGACAGTATTTGGTATCTGCGCTCTGCTGAAGCCAGTTACCTTCGGAAA
AAGAGTTGGTAGCTCTTGATCCGGCAAACAAACCACCGCTGGTAGCGGTGGTTTTTTTGTTTGCAAGCAG
CAGATTACGCGCAGAAAAAAAGGATCTCAAGAAGATCCTTTGATCTTTTCTACGGGGTCTGACGCTCAGT
GGAACGAAAACTCACGTTAAGGGATTTTGGTCATGAGATTATCAAAAAGGATCTTCACCTAGATCCTTTT
AAATTAAAAATGAAGTTTTAAATCAATCTAAAGTATATATGAGTAAACTTGGTCTGACAGTTACCAATGC
TTAATCAGTGAGGCACCTATCTCAGCGATCTGTCTATTTCGTTCATCCATAGTTGCCTGACTCCCCGTCG
TGTAGATAACTACGATACGGGAGGGCTTACCATCTGGCCCCAGTGCTGCAATGATACCGCGAGACCCACG
CTCACCGGCTCCAGATTTATCAGCAATAAACCAGCCAGCCGGAAGGGCCGAGCGCAGAAGTGGTCCTGCA
ACTTTATCCGCCTCCATCCAGTCTATTAATTGTTGCCGGGAAGCTAGAGTAAGTAGTTCGCCAGTTAATA
GTTTGCGCAACGTTGTTGCCATTGCTACAGGCATCGTGGTGTCACGCTCGTCGTTTGGTATGGCTTCATT
CAGCTCCGGTTCCCAACGATCAAGGCGAGTTACATGATCCCCCATGTTGTGCAAAAAAGCGGTTAGCTCC
TTCGGTCCTCCGATCGTTGTCAGAAGTAAGTTGGCCGCAGTGTTATCACTCATGGTTATGGCAGCACTGC
ATAATTCTCTTACTGTCATGCCATCCGTAAGATGCTTTTCTGTGACTGGTGAGTACTCAACCAAGTCATT
CTGAGAATAGTGTATGCGGCGACCGAGTTGCTCTTGCCCGGCGTCAATACGGGATAATACCGCGCCACAT
AGCAGAACTTTAAAAGTGCTCATCATTGGAAAACGTTCTTCGGGGCGAAAACTCTCAAGGATCTTACCGC
TGTTGAGATCCAGTTCGATGTAACCCACTCGTGCACCCAACTGATCTTCAGCATCTTTTACTTTCACCAG
CGTTTCTGGGTGAGCAAAAACAGGAAGGCAAAATGCCGCAAAAAAGGGAATAAGGGCGACACGGAAATGT
TGAATACTCATACTCTTCCTTTTTCAATATTATTGAAGCATTTATCAGGGTTATTGTCTCATGAGCGGAT
ACATATTTGAATGTATTTAGAAAAATAAACAAATAGGGGTTCCGCGCACATTTCCCCGAAAAGTGCCACC
TGACGTCTAGAAGGGACAGTGAAGAAGGAACACCCGCTCGCGGGTGGGCCTACTTCACCTATCCTGCCCG
GCTGACGTCTAAGAAACCATTATTATCATGACATTAACCTATAAAAATAGGCGTATCACGAGGCCCTTTC
GT
