Features (pLannotate 1.2.2; 15 found; start..end, strand, type, name):
      1..31      +  promoter       lac promoter: promoter for the E. coli lac operon
     39..55      +  protein_bind   lac operator: The lac repressor binds to the lac operator to inhibit transcription in E. coli. This inhibition can be relieved by adding lactose or isopropyl-β-D-thiogalactopyranoside (IPTG). lac repressor encoded by lacI
   2083..2412    -  CDS            ble (fragment): BLE_KLEPN - Experimental evidence at protein level: Swiss-Prot protein existence level 1. Binding protein with a strong affinity to the bleomycin family of antibiotics. Binds to CL990; an antimitotic-antibiotic compound. From Klebsiella pneumoniae.
   2436..3227    -  CDS            neo: KKA2_KLEPN - Also known as kan, nptII. Experimental evidence at protein level: Swiss-Prot protein existence level 1. Resistance to kanamycin, neomycin, paromomycin, ribostamycin, butirosin and gentamicin B. From Klebsiella pneumoniae.
   3259..3582    -  CDS            tnpA (fragment): TN5P_ECOLX - Also known as tnp. Experimental evidence at protein level: Swiss-Prot protein existence level 1. Mediates transposition of transposon Tn5 by a 'cut and paste' mechanism. First, the monomeric transposase binds the 19 bp inverted DNA repeats flanking the transposon. Then, dimerization of the DNA- bound transposase creates a synaptic DNA complex. After nicking of the first DNA strand, excision of the transposon proceeds through a series of intermediates. The transposase then mediates the insertion of the transposon at a new site by strand transfer. The activity of the wild- type tran
   3750..4373    +  CDS            upp: UPP_ECOLI - Also known as uraP. Experimental evidence at protein level: Swiss-Prot protein existence level 1. Catalyzes the conversion of uracil and 5-phospho-alpha-D- ribose 1-diphosphate (PRPP) to UMP and diphosphate. From Escherichia coli (strain K12).
   4390..4441    -  misc_feature   bom (fragment): basis of mobility region from pBR322
   4543..4578    -  CDS            rop (fragment): Rop protein, which maintains plasmids at low copy number; rop
   4643..4686    +  oriT           oriT (fragment): incP origin of transfer
   4701..4720    -  oriT           oriT (fragment): incP origin of transfer
   4746..4850    +  promoter       AmpR promoter: bla
   4851..5711    +  CDS            AmpR: β-lactamase; bla; confers resistance to ampicillin, carbenicillin, and related antibiotics
   5882..6470    +  rep_origin     ori: high-copy-number ColE1/pMB1/pBR322/pUC origin of replication
   6653..6745    +  CDS            lacI (fragment): lac repressor; lacI; The lac repressor binds to the lac operator to inhibit transcription in E. coli. This inhibition can be relieved by adding lactose or isopropyl-β-D-thiogalactopyranoside (IPTG).
   6758..6779    +  protein_bind   CAP binding site: CAP binding activates transcription in the presence of cAMP. E. coli catabolite activator protein
>Addgene plasmid #110142 | pJOE_pvdJ | addgene full sequence | sequence record 212715 | Addgene NGS Result
TTTACACTTTATGCTTCCGGCTCGTATGTTGTGTGGAATTGTGAGCGGATAACAATTTCACACAGGAAAC
AGCTATGACGGCATCGATCTCGATGCCCACCCGCGCGCCGCGCCCGCTGGGCGCCACCGGCCGGGAGCGA
TTGGTCGGCAGGCTGAGCACCGGTTGCTCCCCGCCGAGGGTGTCCTTCCAGTAAGCCAGCTGCCGCGCCT
GCTCACCCGCTTCCATCCAGTTGCGCTGCCAGATGGCATAGTCGGCGTATTGCACCGGCAGGGCCGGCAG
ATTCGGTGCCTGCCCCTGGCTGAGGCGTTCGTAGCACTGTACCAAATCGTTGATCAAGATCGGCATCGAC
CAGCCGTCAGCGGCAATATGGTGCACGGTCAGCACCAGCACGTGGTCGTCTTCGCCAAGCGGCAGCAGGT
TCAGCCGCAACAGCGGCCCTTGTTCAAGATCGAACGGCTTGGCGATGCACGCCTCGACGTGCTCGCGCAA
GGCGTCGCTGGTCGCGCTCATGCCGATGAGCGGCTCGATGAGCAACTCGAACGGCATCTGCGGGTGGATG
ATCTGCACCACGCGGTCGCTGTCTTGTCGCAACGTGGTGCGCAGCACTTCGTGGCGCTGGATCAGCGCCT
GGCAGGCACCGCGCAAGCCCTCGATATCCAGCCGCCCCTGCAGCTGCAGCGCCGCACCGATGTTGTAGGC
TCCGCTGGCGGGGTCCAGTTGCCAGAGAAACCACTGCCGCTCCTGGGCGTAGGACACCGGGGTCGGGTCG
GCCGGGTCGCGGGCGAAGATGCGCGTCACCCCGTAGAGGTTGACACCCTGCTGCTTGAGCAAGGCGGCCA
GGGCCTTGCGCTCCCGGGACGACAGTGACTCCACGGAATCGAGCAATGCTTGCACTTGAACATCTCCTAC
CAGGGCACCGGTCTTTGCCTGCGGAACGTGCCAGCCCGCGACAGGCTCATGATGCTGCCGAACAAATGAA
AGAGCCGGACGGCTGCCGGCTCTGGGTGTACTGAAGTTGACGAGCCGGGCCCGGTCATACCGGGCCCGCA
GAGCGCTACTGGGTCAACTCGTCGATCTCCTCTGCAGTAAGCATTTCAAGCCTCAGTCAATTCATTCATC
AGTTGTTCGATACCGGCGAGGCCTTCTTCGGTCAGGGCCTGGCCCGCGCCTTCCAGCGCCTGGGCAAAGG
CCCGCAGAACCGGTGTTTCGAAGATGAGACGGATCGGCATATCGATGCCCAGTTGGCTGTTGATACGTGA
GAGGGCCTGGGCCGCCAGCAGCGAGTGACCACCCAGTTCAAAGAAGTTGTCGTCCAGCCCGACCTGCTCG
ATGCGCAGGACATCGGCCCAGATCGCTGCGACCTTGCATTCGGTATCGCTGTACGGCGGCACATAGCGCA
CCTGAAGCTGGGCCAGATCGGGTTGCGGCAGCGCCTTGCGGTCCAGCTTGCCGTTCGGGCTCAGGGGCAG
CTCGGGCAACCATATGAGGTGGGCAGGCACCATGTAGTCCGGCAGGCTGCTGCGAAGGTCGGTGCGCAAC
TGCGCCAGAAGCTCCTGTTGCGTTTGCACGCTGGCCTGGGCGACGTCTGCCACCGCAGGCACCAGGTAGC
CAACCAGTTGCTTGCCCAGCGGCCCATCGACGTCGATGACCAGGGCATCACGTACGCTGGCGTGCTCCAG
CAGGCGCGCGCCGACTTCTCCCAGCTCGATGCGGAAGCCGCGAATCTTCACCTGATGGTCGATGCGCCCG
GCATATTCGATCTGCCCATCGGCGAGGTAGCGCGCCAGGTCGCCGGAGCGATAGAGGCGGCTGCCGGGGG
CGCCGAACGGGTCGGGGATGAAGCGCTCAGCGGTCAGGCCAGGGCGCTGGTGGTAGCCCCTGGCGAGCAG
TTCGCCGCCGATCATCAGTTCGCCGACCGCGCCATTGAGCACAGCACCGCCGCTGTTATCCAGCAGGTGG
ATGCTGCGCCCGGCCAGCACCCGGCCGATCGGCATCACCGGTGGCAGCGCCTGCGCCGTGGCACCTAGGT
AAGGCGCGCAGTCTGATTACGCCAAGCTTGCATGCCTGCAGGTCGACTCTAGAGGATCCGGGACCAAAGC
GGCCATCGTGCCTCCCCACTCCTGCAGTTCGGGGGCATGGATGCGCGGATAGCCGCTGCTGGTTTCCTGG
ATGCCGACGGATTTGCACTGCCGGTAGAACTCCGCGAGGTCGTCCAGCCTCAGGCAGCAGCTGAACCAAC
TCGCGAGGGGATCGAGCCCGGGGTGGGCGAAGAACTCCAGCATGAGATCCCCGCGCTGGAGGATCATCCA
GCCGGCGTCCCGGAAAACGATTCCGAAGCCCAACCTTTCATAGAAGGCGGCGGTGGAATCGAAATCTCGT
GATGGCAGGTTGGGCGTCGCTTGGTCGGTCATTTCGAACCCCAGAGTCCCGCTCAGAAGAACTCGTCAAG
AAGGCGATAGAAGGCGATGCGCTGCGAATCGGGAGCGGCGATACCGTAAAGCACGAGGAAGCGGTCAGCC
CATTCGCCGCCAAGCTCTTCAGCAATATCACGGGTAGCCAACGCTATGTCCTGATAGCGGTCCGCCACAC
CCAGCCGGCCACAGTCGATGAATCCAGAAAAGCGGCCATTTTCCACCATGATATTCGGCAAGCAGGCATC
GCCATGGGTCACGACGAGATCCTCGCCGTCGGGCATGCGCGCCTTGAGCCTGGCGAACAGTTCGGCTGGC
GCGAGCCCCTGATGCTCTTCGTCCAGATCATCCTGATCGACAAGACCGGCTTCCATCCGAGTACGTGCTC
GCTCGATGCGATGTTTCGCTTGGTGGTCGAATGGGCAGGTAGCCGGATCAAGCGTATGCAGCCGCCGCAT
TGCATCAGCCATGATGGATACTTTCTCGGCAGGAGCAAGGTGAGATGACAGGAGATCCTGCCCCGGCACT
TCGCCCAATAGCAGCCAGTCCCTTCCCGCTTCAGTGACAACGTCGAGCACAGCTGCGCAAGGAACGCCCG
TCGTGGCCAGCCACGATAGCCGCGCTGCCTCGTCCTGCAGTTCATTCAGGGCACCGGACAGGTCGGTCTT
GACAAAAAGAACCGGGCGCCCCTGCGCTGACAGCCGGAACACGGCGGCATCAGAGCAGCCGATTGTCTGT
TGTGCCCAGTCATAGCCGAATAGCCTCTCCACCCAAGCGGCCGGAGAACCTGCGTGCAATCCATCTTGTT
CAATCATGCGAAACGATCCTCATCCTGTCTCTTGATCAGATCTTGATCCCCTGCGCCATCAGATCCTTGG
CGGCAAGAAAGCCATCCAGTTTACTTTGCAGGGCTTCCCAACCTTACCAGAGGGCGCCCCAGCTGGCAAT
TCCGGTTCGCTTGCTGTCCATAAAACCGCCCAGTCTAGCTATCGCCATGTAAGCCCACTGCAAGCTACCT
GCTTTCTCTTTGCGCTTGCGTTTTCCCTTGTCCAGATAGCCCAGTAGCTGACATTCATCCGGGGTCAGCA
CCGTTTCTGCGGACTGGCTTTCTACGTGTTCCGCTTCCTTTAGCAGCCCTTGCGCCCTGAGTGCTTGCGG
CAGCGTGAAGCTTATCGATACGTAGCCGGCTAGCATTTTGGAAAAGCGGGCAAAGGTACGCATCCGCTCG
TCACAGATCAAGCATTTATGGACTAACGTCCAGAATGACCAGACGACAGCACAGGCTGAATAGATTAATC
TAGCGCGGTTTTTTTGCCCGCCTTTCGGAGCCCTCCCCTATGCCCACTCGTGAGATCCGCCATCCGCTGA
TCCGCCACAAGCTTGGCCTGATGCGCCGTGCCGATATCAGCACCAAGAATTTTCGCGAACTCGCCCAGGA
AGTCGGCGCGCTCCTGACGTATGAAGCCACCCAGGACCTGCCCCTCGAAACCTACGAGATCGACGGCTGG
TGTGGCAAGGTCTCGGTTGAAAAAATCGCCGGCAAGAAGATCACCGTAGTACCGATCCTGCGCGCCGGCA
TCGGCATGCTCGACGGCGTGCTCAGCCTGATCCCGGGGGCCAAGGTCAGCGCCGTCGGCGTTGCCCGAAA
CGAAGAAACCCTCGAAGCCCACACCTATCTGGAAAAGCTCGCGCCGGACATCAACCAGCGCCTGGCCCTG
ATCATCGACCCGATGCTGGCCACCGGCGGCTCGATGGTTGCCACCATCGACCTGCTGAAAAAGGCCGGCT
GCAAAGAGATTCGCGCCATGGTGCTGGTCGCCGCACCAGAAGGCATCGAGGTGGTGGAAAAAGCCCACCC
GGACGTGAAGATCTACACCGCCTCGATCGACCAGCGCCTGAACGAGCACGGCTACATCGTGCCAGGCCTG
GGTGATGCCGGTGACAAGATCTTCGGCACCAAGCAAAAGGACGCCTGACCATATGGTGCACTCTCAGTAC
AATCTGCTCTGATGCCGCATAGTTAAGCCAGCCCCGACACCCGCCAACACCCGCTGACGCGCCCTGACGG
GCTTGTCTGCTCCCGGCATCCGCTTACAGACAAGCTGTGACCGTCTCCGGGAGCTGCATGTGTCAGAGGT
TTTCACCGTCATCACCGAAACGCGCGAGACGAAAGGGCCTCGTGATACGCCTATTTTTATAGGTTAATGT
CATGATAATAATGGTTTCTTAGAGTAGGCCCACCCGCGAGCGGGTGTTCCTTCTTCACTGTCCCTTCTAG
AACGTTCTAGAAGGGACAGTGAAGAAGGAAAGGTGGCACTTTTCGGGGAAATGTGCGCGGAACCCCTATT
TGTTTATTTTTCTAAATACATTCAAATATGTATCCGCTCATGAGACAATAACCCTGATAAATGCTTCAAT
AATATTGAAAAAGGAAGAGTATGAGTATTCAACATTTCCGTGTCGCCCTTATTCCCTTTTTTGCGGCATT
TTGCCTTCCTGTTTTTGCTCACCCAGAAACGCTGGTGAAAGTAAAAGATGCTGAAGATCAGTTGGGTGCA
CGAGTGGGTTACATCGAACTGGATCTCAACAGCGGTAAGATCCTTGAGAGTTTTCGCCCCGAAGAACGTT
TTCCAATGATGAGCACTTTTAAAGTTCTGCTATGTGGCGCGGTATTATCCCGTATTGACGCCGGGCAAGA
GCAACTCGGTCGCCGCATACACTATTCTCAGAATGACTTGGTTGAGTACTCACCAGTCACAGAAAAGCAT
CTTACGGATGGCATGACAGTAAGAGAATTATGCAGTGCTGCCATAACCATGAGTGATAACACTGCGGCCA
ACTTACTTCTGACAACGATCGGAGGACCGAAGGAGCTAACCGCTTTTTTGCACAACATGGGGGATCATGT
AACTCGCCTTGATCGTTGGGAACCGGAGCTGAATGAAGCCATACCAAACGACGAGCGTGACACCACGATG
CCTGTAGCAATGGCAACAACGTTGCGCAAACTATTAACTGGCGAACTACTTACTCTAGCTTCCCGGCAAC
AATTAATAGACTGGATGGAGGCGGATAAAGTTGCAGGACCACTTCTGCGCTCGGCCCTTCCGGCTGGCTG
GTTTATTGCTGATAAATCTGGAGCCGGTGAGCGTGGGTCTCGCGGTATCATTGCAGCACTGGGGCCAGAT
GGTAAGCCCTCCCGTATCGTAGTTATCTACACGACGGGGAGTCAGGCAACTATGGATGAACGAAATAGAC
AGATCGCTGAGATAGGTGCCTCACTGATTAAGCATTGGTAACTGTCAGACCAAGTTTACTCATATATACT
TTAGATTGATTTAAAACTTCATTTTTAATTTAAAAGGATCTAGGTGAAGATCCTTTTTGATAATCTCATG
ACCAAAATCCCTTAACGTGAGTTTTCGTTCCACTGAGCGTCAGACCCCGTAGAAAAGATCAAAGGATCTT
CTTGAGATCCTTTTTTTCTGCGCGTAATCTGCTGCTTGCAAACAAAAAAACCACCGCTACCAGCGGTGGT
TTGTTTGCCGGATCAAGAGCTACCAACTCTTTTTCCGAAGGTAACTGGCTTCAGCAGAGCGCAGATACCA
AATACTGTTCTTCTAGTGTAGCCGTAGTTAGGCCACCACTTCAAGAACTCTGTAGCACCGCCTACATACC
TCGCTCTGCTAATCCTGTTACCAGTGGCTGCTGCCAGTGGCGATAAGTCGTGTCTTACCGGGTTGGACTC
AAGACGATAGTTACCGGATAAGGCGCAGCGGTCGGGCTGAACGGGGGGTTCGTGCACACAGCCCAGCTTG
GAGCGAACGACCTACACCGAACTGAGATACCTACAGCGTGAGCTATGAGAAAGCGCCACGCTTCCCGAAG
GGAGAAAGGCGGACAGGTATCCGGTAAGCGGCAGGGTCGGAACAGGAGAGCGCACGAGGGAGCTTCCAGG
GGGAAACGCCTGGTATCTTTATAGTCCTGTCGGGTTTCGCCACCTCTGACTTGAGCGTCGATTTTTGTGA
TGCTCGTCAGGGGGGCGGAGCCTATGGAAAAACGCCAGCAACGCGGCCTTTTTACGGTTCCTGGCCTTTT
GCTGGCCTTTTGCTCACATGTTCTTTCCTGCGTTATCCCCTGATTCTGTGGATAACCGTATTACCGCCTT
TGAGTGAGCTGATACCGCTCGCCGCAGCCGAACGACCGAGCGCAGCGAGTCAGTGAGCGAGGAAGCGGAA
GAGCGCCCAATACGCAAACCGCCTCTCCCCGCGCGTTGGCCGATTCATTAATGCAGCTGGCACGACAGGT
TTCCCGACTGGAAAGCGGGCAGTGAGCGCAACGCAATTAATGTGAGTTAGCTCACTCATTAGGCACCCCA
GGC
